Addgene plasmid #243030: AiP1839 - pAAV-AiE2444m-minBG-SYFP2-WPRE3-BGHpA
Purpose: AiE2444m is an enhancer sequence designed to drive AAV-mediated transgene expression in specific populations of brain cells.
Depositing lab: Allen Institute for Brain Science & Bosiljka Tasic. Depositing organization: Allen Institute.
Backbone
  Vector backbone: pAAV2
  Vector type: AAV
Growth in bacteria
  Bacterial resistance: Ampicillin, 100 μg/mL
  Growth temperature: 37°C
  Growth strain: NEB Stable
  Copy number: High Copy
Gene/Insert
  Gene/Insert name: SYFP2
  Species: Synthetic
  Cloning method: Gibson Cloning
Terms and licenses: Academic/Nonprofit Terms; Industry Terms: Not Available to Industry
How to cite: AiP1839 - pAAV-AiE2444m-minBG-SYFP2-WPRE3-BGHpA was a gift from Allen Institute for Brain Science & Bosiljka Tasic (Addgene plasmid # 243030 ; http://n2t.net/addgene:243030 ; RRID:Addgene_243030)
