[The description below was written by a language model from this plasmid's Addgene catalogue record and pLannotate feature annotations shown in this document.]
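Description:
AiP1839 - pAAV-AiE2444m-minBG-SYFP2-WPRE3-BGHpA is a 4,812 nt AAV transfer plasmid built on a pAAV2 backbone and intended for packaging into recombinant adeno-associated virus for delivery to brain tissue. In bacteria it is maintained as a high-copy plasmid through a ColE1/pUC-type origin and selected with ampicillin via the β-lactamase gene and its native promoter. An f1 phage origin and short remnants of pBR322 bom and rop sequences are also present in the backbone. AAV2 inverted terminal repeats flank the expression cassette. The right-hand ITR is annotated in full, while the left one is detected only as short fragments, which may reflect how the repeat was sequenced or annotated rather than a real truncation.

Between the ITRs, the construct name indicates the enhancer AiE2444m placed upstream of a minimal beta-globin promoter (minBG). Neither element is picked up by the automated feature table, but they would occupy the unannotated region ahead of the reporter. The small "9xHis" fragment called in that region is most likely a spurious match within the enhancer/promoter sequence rather than a functional tag. The minimal promoter has little activity on its own, so expression of the downstream SYFP2, a fast-maturing monomeric yellow fluorescent protein, depends on the enhancer's cell-type specificity. A shortened woodchuck post-transcriptional element (WPRE3, annotated as two WPRE fragments) and a bovine growth hormone polyadenylation signal boost and terminate the transcript while conserving packaging space.

The plasmid serves as an enhancer-reporter AAV for fluorescently labelling specific populations of brain cells. The record does not state which populations AiE2444m targets.
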