Features (pLannotate 1.2.2; 15 found; start..end, strand, type, name):
     12..39      +  repeat_region  AAV2 ITR (fragment): inverted terminal repeat of adeno-associated virus serotype 2 inverted
     68..95      +  repeat_region  AAV2 ITR (fragment): inverted terminal repeat of adeno-associated virus serotype 2 inverted
    567..591     +  CDS            9xHis (fragment): 9xHis affinity tag
    830..1546    +  CDS            SYFP2: SYFP2 is a basic (constitutively fluorescent) yellow fluorescent protein published in 2006, derived from Aequorea victoria. It is reported to be a very rapidly-maturing monomer with moderate acid sensitivity.
   1586..1743    +  misc_feature   WPRE (fragment): woodchuck hepatitis virus posttranscriptional regulatory element
   1749..1829    +  misc_feature   WPRE (fragment): woodchuck hepatitis virus posttranscriptional regulatory element
   1846..1957    +  polyA_signal   bGH poly(A) signal: bovine growth hormone polyadenylation signal
   2075..2215    +  repeat_region  AAV2 ITR: inverted terminal repeat of adeno-associated virus serotype 2 inverted
   2220..2271    -  misc_feature   bom (fragment): basis of mobility region from pBR322
   2290..2745    +  rep_origin     f1 ori (sequence partly withheld): f1 bacteriophage origin of replication; arrow indicates direction of (+) strand synthesis
   2746..2795    -  misc_feature   bom (fragment): basis of mobility region from pBR322
   2897..2932    -  CDS            rop (fragment): Rop protein, which maintains plasmids at low copy number; rop
   3027..3131    +  promoter       AmpR promoter: bla
   3132..3992    +  CDS            AmpR: β-lactamase; bla; confers resistance to ampicillin, carbenicillin, and related antibiotics
   4163..4751    +  rep_origin     ori: high-copy-number ColE1/pMB1/pBR322/pUC origin of replication
>Addgene plasmid #243030 | AiP1839 - pAAV-AiE2444m-minBG-SYFP2-WPRE3-BGHpA | addgene full sequence | sequence record 490124 | Addgene NGS Result
CCTGCAGGCAGCTGCGCGCTCGCTCGCTCACTGAGGCCGCCCGGGCGTCGGGCGACCTTTGGTCGCCCGG
CCTCAGTGAGCGAGCGAGCGCGCAGAGAGGGAGTGGCCAACTCCATCACTAGGGGTTCCTGCGGCCGCAC
GCGTTGTAAGAGTAATAATCGGATGGGGAAAAAGTTTTGGATAGTGGCCCACTTTAAAACCTTTTCCCTC
ATCATCTTTTAACCACAAAGGGAGTGGGAGGAATAAGTTGGAGAAAATTGAATGGTAATAAGGACGGGGA
GGGAAAGGAAGAAACTCGTTTTCTTTGTCCCTGTCTCTGGCACAGTAATTTGACTAATTTCACCAGGTAT
TATCATTCTTTGCAAAACACCTAAAAGCATAGTCAGAAATATTAGACAAGAACAAGACTCAGTTATCTTT
TCAGACCCATCATCATATTTTCTGGGGCGCTTAGTCAGATGCATTATCACTCCGGGAAGATGTGCTCTGG
ATGTCTTTGCAACGTGGTGTGTGGGTCTCAGCGCACATACTAAATAGCTATCCCAGGCAACAAGAATGAG
AGCCCCCACCACCACCACCACCACCACCACCCAGTTAAAGGAATCCTGTCAGGAGATGTTCTCAAGAATT
ACCAGAACTGCTTTTCATGTAAAGTTGGTTCCTACGAGGAGACGGTAGAGAAACCAGATTTCTTTCTAAG
TGGAAGCAAGCAAGCCTTTCGATTTTGCCGGAGCTCGGGCTGGGCATAAAAGTCAGGGCAGAGCCATCTA
TTGCTTACATTTGCTTCTGGGATCCAGATCTTTCGAAGCTAGCGCTACCGGTCGCCACCATGGTGAGCAA
GGGCGAGGAGCTGTTCACCGGGGTGGTGCCCATCCTGGTCGAGCTGGACGGCGACGTAAACGGCCACAAG
TTCAGCGTGTCCGGCGAGGGCGAGGGCGATGCCACCTACGGCAAGCTGACCCTGAAGCTGATCTGCACCA
CCGGCAAGCTGCCCGTGCCCTGGCCCACCCTCGTGACCACCCTGGGCTACGGCGTGCAGTGCTTCGCCCG
CTACCCCGACCACATGAAGCAGCACGACTTCTTCAAGTCCGCCATGCCCGAAGGCTACGTCCAGGAGCGC
ACCATCTTCTTCAAGGACGACGGCAACTACAAGACCCGCGCCGAGGTGAAGTTCGAGGGCGACACCCTGG
TGAACCGCATCGAGCTGAAGGGCATCGACTTCAAGGAGGACGGCAACATCCTGGGGCACAAGCTGGAGTA
CAACTACAACAGCCACAACGTCTATATCACCGCCGACAAGCAGAAGAACGGCATCAAGGCCAACTTCAAG
ATCCGCCACAACATCGAGGACGGCGGCGTGCAGCTCGCCGACCACTACCAGCAGAACACCCCCATCGGCG
ACGGCCCCGTGCTGCTGCCCGACAACCACTACCTGAGCTACCAGTCCAAGCTGAGCAAAGACCCCAACGA
GAAGCGCGATCACATGGTCCTGCTGGAGTTCGTGACCGCCGCCGGGATCACTCTCGGCATGGACGAGCTG
TACAAGTAAGTCGACGGCGCGCCGCGGCCGCGAATTCGATATCATAATCAACCTCTGGATTACAAAATTT
GTGAAAGATTGACTGGTATTCTTAACTATGTTGCTCCTTTTACGCTATGTGGATACGCTGCTTTAATGCC
TTTGTATCATGCTATTGCTTCCCGTATGGCTTTCATTTTCTCCTCCTTGTATAAATCCTGGTTAGTTCTT
GCCACGGCGGAACTCATCGCCGCCTGCCTTGCCCGCTGCTGGACAGGGGCTCGGCTGTTGGGCACTGACA
ATTCCGTGGCTCGAGAGATCTTCGACTGTGCCTTCTAGTTGCCAGCCATCTGTTGTTTGCCCCTCCCCCG
TGCCTTCCTTGACCCTGGAAGGTGCCACTCCCACTGTCCTTTCCTAATAAAATGAGGAAATTGCATCGCA
TTGTCTGAGTAGGTGTCATTCTATTCTGGGGGGTGGGGTGGGGCAGGACAGCAAGGGGGAGGATTGGGAA
GACAATAGCAGGCATGAGATCTCACGTGCGGACCGAGCGGCCGCAGGAACCCCTAGTGATGGAGTTGGCC
ACTCCCTCTCTGCGCGCTCGCTCGCTCACTGAGGCCGGGCGACCAAAGGTCGCCCGACGCCCGGGCTTTG
CCCGGGCGGCCTCAGTGAGCGAGCGAGCGCGCAGCTGCCTGCAGGGGCGCCTGATGCGGTATTTTCTCCT
TACGCATCTGTGCGGTATTTCACACCGCATA
[95 nt withheld, positions 2272-2366]
T
[46 nt withheld, positions 2368-2413]
C
[141 nt withheld, positions 2415-2555]
CCTTTGACGTTGGAGTCCACGTTCTTT
[37 nt withheld, positions 2583-2619]
ACTCTATCTCGGGCTATTCTTTTGATTTATAAGGGATTTTGCCGATTTCGGTCTATTGGTTAAAAAATGA
GCTGATTTAACAAAAATTTAACGCGAATTTTAACAAAATATTAACGTTTACAATTTTATGGTGCACTCTC
AGTACAATCTGCTCTGATGCCGCATAGTTAAGCCAGCCCCGACACCCGCCAACACCCGCTGACGCGCCCT
GACGGGCTTGTCTGCTCCCGGCATCCGCTTACAGACAAGCTGTGACCGTCTCCGGGAGCTGCATGTGTCA
GAGGTTTTCACCGTCATCACCGAAACGCGCGAGACGAAAGGGCCTCGTGATACGCCTATTTTTATAGGTT
AATGTCATGATAATAATGGTTTCTTAGACGTCAGGTGGCACTTTTCGGGGAAATGTGCGCGGAACCCCTA
TTTGTTTATTTTTCTAAATACATTCAAATATGTATCCGCTCATGAGACAATAACCCTGATAAATGCTTCA
ATAATATTGAAAAAGGAAGAGTATGAGTATTCAACATTTCCGTGTCGCCCTTATTCCCTTTTTTGCGGCA
TTTTGCCTTCCTGTTTTTGCTCACCCAGAAACGCTGGTGAAAGTAAAAGATGCTGAAGATCAGTTGGGTG
CACGAGTGGGTTACATCGAACTGGATCTCAACAGCGGTAAGATCCTTGAGAGTTTTCGCCCCGAAGAACG
TTTTCCAATGATGAGCACTTTTAAAGTTCTGCTATGTGGCGCGGTATTATCCCGTATTGACGCCGGGCAA
GAGCAACTCGGTCGCCGCATACACTATTCTCAGAATGACTTGGTTGAGTACTCACCAGTCACAGAAAAGC
ATCTTACGGATGGCATGACAGTAAGAGAATTATGCAGTGCTGCCATAACCATGAGTGATAACACTGCGGC
CAACTTACTTCTGACAACGATCGGAGGACCGAAGGAGCTAACCGCTTTTTTGCACAACATGGGGGATCAT
GTAACTCGCCTTGATCGTTGGGAACCGGAGCTGAATGAAGCCATACCAAACGACGAGCGTGACACCACGA
TGCCTGTAGCAATGGCAACAACGTTGCGCAAACTATTAACTGGCGAACTACTTACTCTAGCTTCCCGGCA
ACAATTAATAGACTGGATGGAGGCGGATAAAGTTGCAGGACCACTTCTGCGCTCGGCCCTTCCGGCTGGC
TGGTTTATTGCTGATAAATCTGGAGCCGGTGAGCGTGGGTCTCGCGGTATCATTGCAGCACTGGGGCCAG
ATGGTAAGCCCTCCCGTATCGTAGTTATCTACACGACGGGGAGTCAGGCAACTATGGATGAACGAAATAG
ACAGATCGCTGAGATAGGTGCCTCACTGATTAAGCATTGGTAACTGTCAGACCAAGTTTACTCATATATA
CTTTAGATTGATTTAAAACTTCATTTTTAATTTAAAAGGATCTAGGTGAAGATCCTTTTTGATAATCTCA
TGACCAAAATCCCTTAACGTGAGTTTTCGTTCCACTGAGCGTCAGACCCCGTAGAAAAGATCAAAGGATC
TTCTTGAGATCCTTTTTTTCTGCGCGTAATCTGCTGCTTGCAAACAAAAAAACCACCGCTACCAGCGGTG
GTTTGTTTGCCGGATCAAGAGCTACCAACTCTTTTTCCGAAGGTAACTGGCTTCAGCAGAGCGCAGATAC
CAAATACTGTTCTTCTAGTGTAGCCGTAGTTAGGCCACCACTTCAAGAACTCTGTAGCACCGCCTACATA
CCTCGCTCTGCTAATCCTGTTACCAGTGGCTGCTGCCAGTGGCGATAAGTCGTGTCTTACCGGGTTGGAC
TCAAGACGATAGTTACCGGATAAGGCGCAGCGGTCGGGCTGAACGGGGGGTTCGTGCACACAGCCCAGCT
TGGAGCGAACGACCTACACCGAACTGAGATACCTACAGCGTGAGCTATGAGAAAGCGCCACGCTTCCCGA
AGGGAGAAAGGCGGACAGGTATCCGGTAAGCGGCAGGGTCGGAACAGGAGAGCGCACGAGGGAGCTTCCA
GGGGGAAACGCCTGGTATCTTTATAGTCCTGTCGGGTTTCGCCACCTCTGACTTGAGCGTCGATTTTTGT
GATGCTCGTCAGGGGGGCGGAGCCTATGGAAAAACGCCAGCAACGCGGCCTTTTTACGGTTCCTGGCCTT
TTGCTGGCCTTTTGCTCACATGT
